>Addgene plasmid #142198 | TFORF0917 | depositor partial sequence | sequence record 278733 | Barcode
CCGAGGTGTTGGCGTGCGTGCTTT
